Addgene plasmid #249433: pcDNA 3.3 N-MYC AMPKγ1-D317A
Purpose: Used for transfection of cells for expression of N-MYC AMPKγ1-D317A
Depositing lab: Sheng-cai Lin. Depositing organization: Xiamen University. Publication: Oligodendrocyte precursor cell-specific blocking of low-glucose-induced activation of AMPK ensures myelination and remyelination. Sun Y, Zhang WW, Men L, Wu J, Yao L, Huang X, Wu Y, Zhang C, Chen Y, Carling D, Zhang CS, Lin SC. Nat Metab. 2025 Oct 22. doi: 10.1038/s42255-025-01386-8. PubMed 41125938.
Backbone
  Vector backbone: pcDNA 3.3
  Vector type: Mammalian Expression
Growth in bacteria
  Bacterial resistance: Ampicillin, 100 μg/mL
  Growth temperature: 37°C
  Growth strain: DH5alpha
  Copy number: High Copy
Gene/Insert
  Gene/Insert name: AMPKγ1
  Species: H. sapiens (human)
  Mutation: D317A
  Entrez Gene: PRKAG1 (a.k.a. AMPKG)
  Tag / fusion protein: MYC (N terminal on insert)
  Cloning method: Ligation Independent Cloning
Terms and licenses: Academic/Nonprofit Terms; Industry Terms: Not Available to Industry
How to cite: pcDNA 3.3 N-MYC AMPKγ1-D317A was a gift from Sheng-cai Lin (Addgene plasmid # 249433 ; http://n2t.net/addgene:249433 ; RRID:Addgene_249433)
