[The description below was written by a language model from this plasmid's Addgene catalogue record and pLannotate feature annotations shown in this document.]
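Description:
pcDNA 3.3 N-MYC AMPKγ1-D317A is a mammalian expression plasmid of about 6.5 kb built on the pcDNA 3.3 backbone. It is intended for transfection into cultured cells to produce a mutant form of the human AMPK γ1 subunit. It is propagated in E. coli from a high-copy ColE1/pUC-type origin and selected with ampicillin through the β-lactamase gene and its native promoter. An f1 phage origin is also present. Short lac promoter/operator, CAP-site, lacI, bom and ble fragments appear to be backbone remnants with no evident functional role.

The payload is the human PRKAG1 coding sequence, which encodes the AMP/ATP-binding regulatory subunit of AMP-activated protein kinase, the cellular energy sensor. It is placed downstream of the human cytomegalovirus immediate-early enhancer and promoter for strong constitutive transcription, and is followed by the HSV thymidine kinase polyadenylation signal. According to the catalogue entry, the insert carries a D317A substitution and an N-terminal MYC epitope tag. The tag was not annotated as a separate feature, but there is space between the promoter and the annotated PRKAG1 coding region where it would lie. The tag allows detection or immunoprecipitation of the exogenous subunit separately from the endogenous protein. The record does not state the functional consequence of the D317A change. A second cassette, consisting of the SV40 enhancer/early promoter, the neomycin phosphotransferase gene and the SV40 poly(A) signal, could support G418 selection of stably transfected mammalian cells.

The stated purpose is expression of N-MYC AMPKγ1-D317A in transfected cells. The associated publication concerns low-glucose-induced AMPK activation in oligodendrocyte precursor cells and its relation to myelination.
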