Features (pLannotate 1.2.2; 18 found; start..end, strand, type, name):
    171..1031    -  CDS            AmpR: β-lactamase; bla; confers resistance to ampicillin, carbenicillin, and related antibiotics
   1032..1136    -  promoter       AmpR promoter: bla
   1195..1247    -  misc_feature   bom (fragment): basis of mobility region from pBR322
   1402..1781    +  enhancer       CMV enhancer: human cytomegalovirus immediate early enhancer
   1782..1985    +  promoter       CMV promoter: human cytomegalovirus (CMV) immediate early promoter
   2151..3143    +  CDS            PRKAG1: AAKG1_HUMAN - Experimental evidence at protein level: Swiss-Prot protein existence level 1. AMP/ATP-binding subunit of AMP-activated protein kinase (AMPK), an energy sensor protein kinase that plays a key role in regulating cellular energy metabolism. In response to reduction of intracellular ATP levels, AMPK activates energy-producing pathways and inhibits energy-consuming processes: inhibits protein, carbohydrate and lipid biosynthesis, as well as cell growth and proliferation. AMPK acts via direct phosphorylation of metabolic enzymes, and by longer-term effects via phosphorylation of transc
   3255..3303    +  polyA_signal   HSV TK poly(A) signal: herpes simplex virus thymidine kinase polyadenylation signal (Cole and Stacy, 1985)
   3394..3410    -  polyA_signal   bGH poly(A) signal (fragment): bovine growth hormone polyadenylation signal
   3505..3933    +  rep_origin     f1 ori (sequence partly withheld): f1 bacteriophage origin of replication; arrow indicates direction of (+) strand synthesis
   3947..4276    +  promoter       SV40 promoter: SV40 enhancer and early promoter
   4343..5134    +  CDS            neo: KKA2_KLEPN - Also known as kan, nptII. Experimental evidence at protein level: Swiss-Prot protein existence level 1. Resistance to kanamycin, neomycin, paromomycin, ribostamycin, butirosin and gentamicin B. From Klebsiella pneumoniae.
   5160..5318    +  CDS            ble (fragment): BLE_KLEPN - Experimental evidence at protein level: Swiss-Prot protein existence level 1. Binding protein with a strong affinity to the bleomycin family of antibiotics. Binds to CL990; an antimitotic-antibiotic compound. From Klebsiella pneumoniae.
   5313..5434    +  polyA_signal   SV40 poly(A) signal: SV40 polyadenylation signal
   5507..5523    -  protein_bind   lac operator: The lac repressor binds to the lac operator to inhibit transcription in E. coli. This inhibition can be relieved by adding lactose or isopropyl-β-D-thiogalactopyranoside (IPTG). lac repressor encoded by lacI
   5531..5561    -  promoter       lac promoter: promoter for the E. coli lac operon
   5576..5597    -  protein_bind   CAP binding site: CAP binding activates transcription in the presence of cAMP. E. coli catabolite activator protein
   5610..5702    -  CDS            lacI (fragment): lac repressor; lacI; The lac repressor binds to the lac operator to inhibit transcription in E. coli. This inhibition can be relieved by adding lactose or isopropyl-β-D-thiogalactopyranoside (IPTG).
   5885..6473    -  rep_origin     ori: high-copy-number ColE1/pMB1/pBR322/pUC origin of replication
>Addgene plasmid #249433 | pcDNA 3.3 N-MYC AMPKγ1-D317A | addgene full sequence | sequence record 498482 | Addgene NGS Result
GAAGATCCTTTGATCTTTTCTACGGGGTCTGACGCTCAGTGGAACGAAAACTCACGTTAAGGGATTTTGG
TCATGAGATTATCAAAAAGGATCTTCACCTAGATCCTTTTAAATTAAAAATGAAGTTTTAAATCAATCTA
AAGTATATATGAGTAAACTTGGTCTGACAGTTACCAATGCTTAATCAGTGAGGCACCTATCTCAGCGATC
TGTCTATTTCGTTCATCCATAGTTGCCTGACTCCCCGTCGTGTAGATAACTACGATACGGGAGGGCTTAC
CATCTGGCCCCAGTGCTGCAATGATACCGCGAGACCCACGCTCACCGGCTCCAGATTTATCAGCAATAAA
CCAGCCAGCCGGAAGGGCCGAGCGCAGAAGTGGTCCTGCAACTTTATCCGCCTCCATCCAGTCTATTAAT
TGTTGCCGGGAAGCTAGAGTAAGTAGTTCGCCAGTTAATAGTTTGCGCAACGTTGTTGCCATTGCTACAG
GCATCGTGGTGTCACGCTCGTCGTTTGGTATGGCTTCATTCAGCTCCGGTTCCCAACGATCAAGGCGAGT
TACATGATCCCCCATGTTGTGCAAAAAAGCGGTTAGCTCCTTCGGTCCTCCGATCGTTGTCAGAAGTAAG
TTGGCCGCAGTGTTATCACTCATGGTTATGGCAGCACTGCATAATTCTCTTACTGTCATGCCATCCGTAA
GATGCTTTTCTGTGACTGGTGAGTACTCAACCAAGTCATTCTGAGAATAGTGTATGCGGCGACCGAGTTG
CTCTTGCCCGGCGTCAATACGGGATAATACCGCGCCACATAGCAGAACTTTAAAAGTGCTCATCATTGGA
AAACGTTCTTCGGGGCGAAAACTCTCAAGGATCTTACCGCTGTTGAGATCCAGTTCGATGTAACCCACTC
GTGCACCCAACTGATCTTCAGCATCTTTTACTTTCACCAGCGTTTCTGGGTGAGCAAAAACAGGAAGGCA
AAATGCCGCAAAAAAGGGAATAAGGGCGACACGGAAATGTTGAATACTCATACTCTTCCTTTTTCAATAT
TATTGAAGCATTTATCAGGGTTATTGTCTCATGAGCGGATACATATTTGAATGTATTTAGAAAAATAAAC
AAATAGGGGTTCCGCGCACATTTCCCCGAAAAGTGCCACCTGACGTCGACGGATCGGGAGATCTCCCGAT
CCCCTATGGTGCACTCTCAGTACAATCTGCTCTGATGCCGCATAGTTAAGCCAGTATCTGCTCCCTGCTT
GTGTGTTGGAGGTCGCTGAGTAGTGCGCGAGCAAAATTTAAGCTACAACAAGGCAAGGCTTGACCGACAA
TTGCATGAAGAATCTGCTTAGGGTTAGGCGTTTTGCGCTGCTTCGCGATGTACGGGCCAGATATACGCGT
TGACATTGATTATTGACTAGTTATTAATAGTAATCAATTACGGGGTCATTAGTTCATAGCCCATATATGG
AGTTCCGCGTTACATAACTTACGGTAAATGGCCCGCCTGGCTGACCGCCCAACGACCCCCGCCCATTGAC
GTCAATAATGACGTATGTTCCCATAGTAACGCCAATAGGGACTTTCCATTGACGTCAATGGGTGGAGTAT
TTACGGTAAACTGCCCACTTGGCAGTACATCAAGTGTATCATATGCCAAGTACGCCCCCTATTGACGTCA
ATGACGGTAAATGGCCCGCCTGGCATTATGCCCAGTACATGACCTTATGGGACTTTCCTACTTGGCAGTA
CATCTACGTATTAGTCATCGCTATTACCATGGTGATGCGGTTTTGGCAGTACATCAATGGGCGTGGATAG
CGGTTTGACTCACGGGGATTTCCAAGTCTCCACCCCATTGACGTCAATGGGAGTTTGTTTTGGCACCAAA
ATCAACGGGACTTTCCAAAATGTCGTAACAACTCCGCCCCATTGACGCAAATGGGCGGTAGGCGTGTACG
GTGGGAGGTCTATATAAGCAGAGCTCGTTTAGTGAACCGTCAGATCGCCTGGAGACGCCATCCACGCTGT
TTTGACCTCCATAGAAGACACCGGGACCGATCCAGCCTCCGGACTGAGCTCCTTAAGGTTAACGCCACCA
TGGAACAAAAACTCATCTCAGAAGAGGATCTGTCTAGAGAATTCGGATCCATGGAGACGGTCATTTCTTC
AGATAGCTCCCCAGCTGTGGAAAATGAGCATCCTCAAGAGACCCCAGAATCCAACAATAGCGTGTATACT
TCCTTCATGAAGTCTCATCGCTGCTATGACCTGATTCCCACAAGCTCCAAATTGGTTGTATTTGATACGT
CCCTGCAGGTGAAGAAAGCTTTTTTTGCTTTGGTGACTAACGGTGTACGAGCTGCCCCTTTATGGGATAG
TAAGAAGCAAAGTTTTGTGGGCATGCTGACCATCACTGATTTCATCAATATCCTGCACCGCTACTATAAA
TCAGCCTTGGTACAGATCTATGAGCTAGAAGAACACAAGATAGAAACTTGGAGAGAGGTGTATCTCCAGG
ACTCCTTTAAACCGCTTGTCTGCATTTCTCCTAATGCCAGCTTGTTTGATGCTGTCTCTTCATTAATTCG
GAACAAGATCCACAGGCTGCCAGTTATTGACCCAGAATCAGGCAATACTTTGTACATCCTCACCCACAAG
CGCATTCTGAAGTTCCTCAAATTGTTTATCACTGAGTTCCCCAAGCCAGAGTTCATGTCCAAGTCTCTGG
AAGAGCTACAGATTGGCACCTATGCCAATATTGCTATGGTTCGCACTACCACCCCCGTCTATGTGGCTCT
GGGGATTTTTGTACAGCATCGAGTCTCAGCCCTGCCAGTGGTGGATGAGAAGGGGCGTGTGGTGGACATC
TACTCCAAGTTTGATGTTATCAATCTGGCAGCAGAAAAGACCTACAACAACCTAGATGTATCTGTGACTA
AAGCCTTGCAACATCGATCACATTACTTTGAGGGTGTTCTCAAGTGCTACCTGCATGAGACTCTGGAGAC
CATCATCAACAGGCTAGTGGAAGCAGAGGTTCACCGACTTGTAGTGGTGGATGAAAATGATGTGGTCAAG
GGAATTGTATCACTGTCTGCCATCCTGCAGGCCCTGGTGCTCACAGGTGGAGAGAAGAAGCCCTGACTCG
AGCCATGGAAGCTTGATATCTAACTGACTGAACCGGTGGTACCAAACGGGGGAGGCTAACTGAAACACGG
AAGGAGACAATACCGGAAGGAACCCGCGCTATGACGGCAATAAAAAGACAGAATAAAACGCACGGGTGTT
GGGTCGTTTGTTCATAAACGCGGGGTTCGGTCCCAGGGCTGGCACTCTGTCGATACCCCACCGAGACCCC
ATTGGGGCCAATACGCCCGCGTTTCTTCCTTTTCCCCACCCCACCCCCCAAGTTCGGGTGAAGGCCCAGG
GCTCGCAGCCAACGTCGGGGCGGCAGGCCCTGCCATAGCAGATCTGCGCAGCTGGGGCTCTAGGGGGTAT
CCCC
[124 nt withheld, positions 3505-3628]
C
[91 nt withheld, positions 3630-3720]
A
[49 nt withheld, positions 3722-3770]
CCTTTGACGTTGGAGTCCACGTTCTTT
[37 nt withheld, positions 3798-3834]
ACCCTATCTCGGTCTATTCTTTTGATTTATAAGGGATTTTGCCGATTTCGGCCTATTGGTTAAAAAATGA
GCTGATTTAACAAAAATTTAACGCGAATTAATTCTGTGGAATGTGTGTCAGTTAGGGTGTGGAAAGTCCC
CAGGCTCCCCAGCAGGCAGAAGTATGCAAAGCATGCATCTCAATTAGTCAGCAACCAGGTGTGGAAAGTC
CCCAGGCTCCCCAGCAGGCAGAAGTATGCAAAGCATGCATCTCAATTAGTCAGCAACCATAGTCCCGCCC
CTAACTCCGCCCATCCCGCCCCTAACTCCGCCCAGTTCCGCCCATTCTCCGCCCCATGGCTGACTAATTT
TTTTTATTTATGCAGAGGCCGAGGCCGCCTCTGCCTCTGAGCTATTCCAGAAGTAGTGAGGAGGCTTTTT
TGGAGGCCTAGGCTTTTGCAAAAAGCTCCCGGGAGCTTGTATATCCATTTTCGGATCTGATCAAGAGACA
GGATGAGGATCGTTTCGCATGATTGAACAAGATGGATTGCACGCAGGTTCTCCGGCCGCTTGGGTGGAGA
GGCTATTCGGCTATGACTGGGCACAACAGACAATCGGCTGCTCTGATGCCGCCGTGTTCCGGCTGTCAGC
GCAGGGGCGCCCGGTTCTTTTTGTCAAGACCGACCTGTCCGGTGCCCTGAATGAACTGCAGGACGAGGCA
GCGCGGCTATCGTGGCTGGCCACGACGGGCGTTCCTTGCGCAGCTGTGCTCGACGTTGTCACTGAAGCGG
GAAGGGACTGGCTGCTATTGGGCGAAGTGCCGGGGCAGGATCTCCTGTCATCTCACCTTGCTCCTGCCGA
GAAAGTATCCATCATGGCTGATGCAATGCGGCGGCTGCATACGCTTGATCCGGCTACCTGCCCATTCGAC
CACCAAGCGAAACATCGCATCGAGCGAGCACGTACTCGGATGGAAGCCGGTCTTGTCGATCAGGATGATC
TGGACGAAGAGCATCAGGGGCTCGCGCCAGCCGAACTGTTCGCCAGGCTCAAGGCGCGCATGCCCGACGG
CGAGGATCTCGTCGTGACCCATGGCGATGCCTGCTTGCCGAATATCATGGTGGAAAATGGCCGCTTTTCT
GGATTCATCGACTGTGGCCGGCTGGGTGTGGCGGACCGCTATCAGGACATAGCGTTGGCTACCCGTGATA
TTGCTGAAGAGCTTGGCGGCGAATGGGCTGACCGCTTCCTCGTGCTTTACGGTATCGCCGCTCCCGATTC
GCAGCGCATCGCCTTCTATCGCCTTCTTGACGAGTTCTTCTGAGCGGGACTCTGGGGTTCGCGAAATGAC
CGACCAAGCGACGCCCAACCTGCCATCACGAGATTTCGATTCCACCGCCGCCTTCTATGAAAGGTTGGGC
TTCGGAATCGTTTTCCGGGACGCCGGCTGGATGATCCTCCAGCGCGGGGATCTCATGCTGGAGTTCTTCG
CCCACCCCAACTTGTTTATTGCAGCTTATAATGGTTACAAATAAAGCAATAGCATCACAAATTTCACAAA
TAAAGCATTTTTTTCACTGCATTCTAGTTGTGGTTTGTCCAAACTCATCAATGTATCTTATCATGTCTGT
ATACCGTCGACCTCTAGCTAGAGCTTGGCGTAATCATGGTCATAGCTGTTTCCTGTGTGAAATTGTTATC
CGCTCACAATTCCACACAACATACGAGCCGGAAGCATAAAGTGTAAAGCCTGGGGTGCCTAATGAGTGAG
CTAACTCACATTAATTGCGTTGCGCTCACTGCCCGCTTTCCAGTCGGGAAACCTGTCGTGCCAGCTGCAT
TAATGAATCGGCCAACGCGCGGGGAGAGGCGGTTTGCGTATTGGGCGCTCTTCCGCTTCCTCGCTCACTG
ACTCGCTGCGCTCGGTCGTTCGGCTGCGGCGAGCGGTATCAGCTCACTCAAAGGCGGTAATACGGTTATC
CACAGAATCAGGGGATAACGCAGGAAAGAACATGTGAGCAAAAGGCCAGCAAAAGGCCAGGAACCGTAAA
AAGGCCGCGTTGCTGGCGTTTTTCCATAGGCTCCGCCCCCCTGACGAGCATCACAAAAATCGACGCTCAA
GTCAGAGGTGGCGAAACCCGACAGGACTATAAAGATACCAGGCGTTTCCCCCTGGAAGCTCCCTCGTGCG
CTCTCCTGTTCCGACCCTGCCGCTTACCGGATACCTGTCCGCCTTTCTCCCTTCGGGAAGCGTGGCGCTT
TCTCATAGCTCACGCTGTAGGTATCTCAGTTCGGTGTAGGTCGTTCGCTCCAAGCTGGGCTGTGTGCACG
AACCCCCCGTTCAGCCCGACCGCTGCGCCTTATCCGGTAACTATCGTCTTGAGTCCAACCCGGTAAGACA
CGACTTATCGCCACTGGCAGCAGCCACTGGTAACAGGATTAGCAGAGCGAGGTATGTAGGCGGTGCTACA
GAGTTCTTGAAGTGGTGGCCTAACTACGGCTACACTAGAAGAACAGTATTTGGTATCTGCGCTCTGCTGA
AGCCAGTTACCTTCGGAAAAAGAGTTGGTAGCTCTTGATCCGGCAAACAAACCACCGCTGGTAGCGGTGG
TTTTTTTGTTTGCAAGCAGCAGATTACGCGCAGAAAAAAAGGATCTCAA
