>Addgene plasmid #249433 | pcDNA 3.3 N-MYC AMPKγ1-D317A | depositor partial sequence | sequence record 492395 | insert
ATGGAGACGGTCATTTCTTCAGATAGCTCCCCAGCTGTGGAAAATGAGCATCCTCAAGAGACCCCAGAAT
CCAACAATAGCGTGTATACTTCCTTCATGAAGTCTCATCGCTGCTATGACCTGATTCCCACAAGCTCCAA
ATTGGTTGTATTTGATACGTCCCTGCAGGTGAAGAAAGCTTTTTTTGCTTTGGTGACTAACGGTGTACGA
GCTGCCCCTTTATGGGATAGTAAGAAGCAAAGTTTTGTGGGCATGCTGACCATCACTGATTTCATCAATA
TCCTGCACCGCTACTATAAATCAGCCTTGGTACAGATCTATGAGCTAGAAGAACACAAGATAGAAACTTG
GAGAGAGGTGTATCTCCAGGACTCCTTTAAACCGCTTGTCTGCATTTCTCCTAATGCCAGCTTGTTTGAT
GCTGTCTCTTCATTAATTCGGAACAAGATCCACAGGCTGCCAGTTATTGACCCAGAATCAGGCAATACTT
TGTACATCCTCACCCACAAGCGCATTCTGAAGTTCCTCAAATTGTTTATCACTGAGTTCCCCAAGCCAGA
GTTCATGTCCAAGTCTCTGGAAGAGCTACAGATTGGCACCTATGCCAATATTGCTATGGTTCGCACTACC
ACCCCCGTCTATGTGGCTCTGGGGATTTTTGTACAGCATCGAGTCTCAGCCCTGCCAGTGGTGGATGAGA
AGGGGCGTGTGGTGGACATCTACTCCAAGTTTGATGTTATCAATCTGGCAGCAGAAAAGACCTACAACAA
CCTAGATGTATCTGTGACTAAAGCCTTGCAACATCGATCACATTACTTTGAGGGTGTTCTCAAGTGCTAC
CTGCATGAGACTCTGGAGACCATCATCAACAGGCTAGTGGAAGCAGAGGTTCACCGACTTGTAGTGGTGG
ATGAAAATGATGTGGTCAAGGGAATTGTATCACTGTCTGCCATCCTGCAGGCCCTGGTGCTCACAGGTGG
AGAGAAGAAGCCCTGA
